>Addgene plasmid #117514 | pICSL90016 | addgene full sequence | sequence record 226832 | Addgene NGS Result
GCTTTGAGACCACGAAGTGGCTCTTCAGTGGACGAAAGGGCCTCGTGATACGCCTATTTTTATAGGTTAA
TGTCATGATAATAATGGTTTCTTAGACGTCAGGTGGCACTTTTCGGGGAAATGTGCGCGGAACCCCTATT
TGTTTATTTTTCTAAATACATTCAAATATGTATCCGCTCATGAGACAATAACCCTGATAAATGCTTCAAT
AATATTGAAAAAGGAAGAGTATGCGCTCACGCAACTGGTCCAGAACCTTGACCGAACGCAGCGGTGGTAA
CGGCGCAGTGGCGGTTTTCATGGCTTGTTATGACTGTTTTTTTTTGGGGTACAGTCTATGCCTCGGGCAT
CCAAGCAGCAAGCGCGTTACGCCGTGGGTCGATGTTTGATGTTATGGAGCAGCAACGATGTTACGCAGCA
GGGCAGTCGCCCTAAAACAAAGTTAAACATCATGAGGGAAGCGGTGATCGCCGAAGTATCGACTCAACTA
TCAGAGGTAGTTGGCGTCATCGAGCGCCATCTCGAACCGACGTTGCTGGCCGTACATTTGTACGGCTCCG
CAGTGGATGGCGGCCTGAAGCCACACAGCGATATTGATTTGCTGGTTACGGTGACCGTAAGGCTTGATGA
AACAACGCGGCGAGCTTTGATCAACGACCTTTTGGAAACTTCGGCTTCCCCTGGAGAGAGCGAGATTCTC
CGCGCTGTAGAAGTCACCATTGTTGTGCACGACGACATCATTCCGTGGCGTTATCCAGCTAAGCGCGAAC
TGCAATTTGGAGAATGGCAGCGCAATGACATTCTTGCAGGTATCTTCGAGCCAGCCACGATCGACATTGA
TCTGGCTATCTTGCTGACAAAAGCAAGAGAACATAGCGTTGCCTTGGTAGGTCCAGCGGCGGAGGAACTC
TTTGATCCGGTTCCTGAACAGGATCTATTTGAGGCGCTAAATGAAACCTTAACGCTATGGAACTCGCCGC
CCGACTGGGCTGGCGATGAGCGAAATGTAGTGCTTACGTTGTCCCGCATTTGGTACAGCGCAGTAACCGG
CAAAATCGCGCCGAAGGATGTCGCTGCCGACTGGGCAATGGAGCGCCTGCCGGCCCAGTATCAGCCCGTC
ATACTTGAAGCTAGACAGGCTTATCTTGGACAAGAAGAAGATCGCTTGGCCTCGCGCGCAGATCAGTTGG
AAGAATTTGTCCATTACGTAAAAGGCGAGATCACCAAGGTAGTCGGCAAATAACTGTCAGACCAAGTTTA
CTCATATATACTTTAGATTGATTTAAAACTTCATTTTTAATTTAAAAGGATCTAGGTGAAGATCCTTTTT
GATAATCTCATGACCAAAATCCCTTAACGTGAGTTTTCGTTCCACTGAGCGTCAGACCCCGTAGAAAAGA
TCAAAGGATCTTCTTGAGATCCTTTTTTTCTGCGCGTAATCTGCTGCTTGCAAACAAAAAAACCACCGCT
ACCAGCGGTGGTTTGTTTGCCGGATCAAGAGCTACCAACTCTTTTTCCGAAGGTAACTGGCTTCAGCAGA
GCGCAGATACCAAATACTGTTCTTCTAGTGTAGCCGTAGTTAGGCCACCACTTCAAGAACTCTGTAGCAC
CGCCTACATACCTCGCTCTGCTAATCCTGTTACCAGTGGCTGCTGCCAGTGGCGATAAGTCGTGTCTTAC
CGGGTTGGACTCAAGACGATAGTTACCGGATAAGGCGCAGCGGTCGGGCTGAACGGGGGGTTCGTGCACA
CAGCCCAGCTTGGAGCGAACGACCTACACCGAACTGAGATACCTACAGCGTGAGCTATGAGAAAGCGCCA
CGCTTCCCGAAGGGAGAAAGGCGGACAGGTATCCGGTAAGCGGCAGGGTCGGAACAGGAGAGCGCACGAG
GGAGCTTCCAGGGGGAAACGCCTGGTATCTTTATAGTCCTGTCGGGTTTCGCCACCTCTGACTTGAGCGT
CGATTTTTGTGATGCTCGTCAGGGGGGCGGAGCCTATGGAAAAACGCCAGCAACGCGGCCTTTTTACGGT
TCCTGGCCTTTTGCTGGCCTTTTGCTCACATGTTCTTTCCTGCGTTATCCCCTGATTCTGTGGATAACCG
TATTACCGCCTTTGAGTGAGCTGATACCGCTCGCCGCAGCCGAACGACCGAGCGCAGCGAGTCAGTGAGC
GAGGAAGCGGAAGAGCGCCCAATACGCAAACCGCCTCTCCCCGCGCGTTGGCCGATTCATTAATCACTCT
GTGGTCTCAAATGGATAAGAAGTACTCTATCGGACTCGATATCGGAACTAACTCTGTGGGATGGGCTGTG
ATCACCGATGAGTACAAGGTGCCATCTAAGAAGTTCAAGGTTCTCGGAAACACCGATAGGCACTCTATCA
AGAAAAACCTTATCGGTGCTCTCCTCTTCGATTCTGGTGAAACTGCTGAGGCTACCAGACTCAAGAGAAC
CGCTAGAAGAAGGTACACCAGAAGAAAGAACAGGATCTGCTACCTCCAAGAGATCTTCTCTAACGAGATG
GCTAAAGTGGATGATTCATTCTTCCACAGGCTCGAAGAGTCATTCCTCGTGGAAGAAGATAAGAAGCACG
AGAGGCACCCTATCTTCGGAAACATCGTTGATGAGGTGGCATACCACGAGAAGTACCCTACTATCTACCA
CCTCAGAAAGAAGCTCGTTGATTCTACTGATAAGGCTGATCTCAGGCTCATCTACCTCGCTCTCGCTCAC
ATGATCAAGTTCAGAGGACACTTCCTCATCGAGGGTGATCTCAACCCTGATAACTCTGATGTGGATAAGT
TGTTCATCCAGCTCGTGCAGACCTACAACCAGCTTTTCGAAGAGAACCCTATCAACGCTTCAGGTGTGGA
TGCTAAGGCTATCCTCTCTGCTAGGCTCTCTAAGTCAAGAAGGCTTGAGAACCTCATTGCTCAGCTCCCT
GGTGAGAAGAAGAACGGACTTTTCGGAAACTTGATCGCTCTCTCTCTCGGACTCACCCCTAACTTCAAGT
CTAACTTCGATCTCGCTGAGGATGCAAAGCTCCAGCTCTCAAAGGATACCTACGATGATGATCTCGATAA
CCTCCTCGCTCAGATCGGAGATCAGTACGCTGATTTGTTCCTCGCTGCTAAGAACCTCTCTGATGCTATC
CTCCTCAGTGATATCCTCAGAGTGAACACCGAGATCACCAAGGCTCCACTCTCAGCTTCTATGATCAAGA
GATACGATGAGCACCACCAGGATCTCACACTTCTCAAGGCTCTTGTTAGACAGCAGCTCCCAGAGAAGTA
CAAAGAGATTTTCTTCGATCAGTCTAAGAACGGATACGCTGGTTACATCGATGGTGGTGCATCTCAAGAA
GAGTTCTACAAGTTCATCAAGCCTATCCTCGAGAAGATGGATGGAACCGAGGAACTCCTCGTGAAGCTCA
ATAGAGAGGATCTTCTCAGAAAGCAGAGGACCTTCGATAACGGATCTATCCCTCATCAGATCCACCTCGG
AGAGTTGCACGCTATCCTTAGAAGGCAAGAGGATTTCTACCCATTCCTCAAGGATAACAGGGAAAAGATT
GAGAAGATTCTCACCTTCAGAATCCCTTACTACGTGGGACCTCTCGCTAGAGGAAACTCAAGATTCGCTT
GGATGACCAGAAAGTCTGAGGAAACCATCACCCCTTGGAACTTCGAAGAGGTGGTGGATAAGGGTGCTAG
TGCTCAGTCTTTCATCGAGAGGATGACCAACTTCGATAAGAACCTTCCAAACGAGAAGGTGCTCCCTAAG
CACTCTTTGCTCTACGAGTACTTCACCGTGTACAACGAGTTGACCAAGGTTAAGTACGTGACCGAGGGAA
TGAGGAAGCCTGCTTTTTTGTCAGGTGAGCAAAAGAAGGCTATCGTTGATCTCTTGTTCAAGACCAACAG
AAAGGTGACCGTGAAGCAGCTCAAAGAGGATTACTTCAAGAAAATCGAGTGCTTCGATTCAGTTGAGATT
TCTGGTGTTGAGGATAGGTTCAACGCATCTCTCGGAACCTACCACGATCTCCTCAAGATCATTAAGGATA
AGGATTTCTTGGATAACGAGGAAAACGAGGATATCTTGGAGGATATCGTTCTTACCCTCACCCTCTTTGA
AGATAGAGAGATGATTGAAGAAAGGCTCAAGACCTACGCTCATCTCTTCGATGATAAGGTGATGAAGCAG
TTGAAGAGAAGAAGATACACTGGTTGGGGAAGGCTCTCAAGAAAGCTCATTAACGGAATCAGGGATAAGC
AGTCTGGAAAGACAATCCTTGATTTCCTCAAGTCTGATGGATTCGCTAACAGAAACTTCATGCAGCTCAT
CCACGATGATTCTCTCACCTTTAAAGAGGATATCCAGAAGGCTCAGGTTTCAGGACAGGGTGATAGTCTC
CATGAGCATATCGCTAACCTCGCTGGATCTCCTGCAATCAAGAAGGGAATCCTCCAGACTGTGAAGGTTG
TGGATGAGTTGGTGAAGGTGATGGGAAGGCATAAGCCTGAGAACATCGTGATCGAAATGGCTAGAGAGAA
CCAGACCACTCAGAAGGGACAGAAGAACTCTAGGGAAAGGATGAAGAGGATCGAGGAAGGTATCAAAGAG
CTTGGATCTCAGATCCTCAAAGAGCACCCTGTTGAGAACACTCAGCTCCAGAATGAGAAGCTCTACCTCT
ACTACCTCCAGAACGGAAGGGATATGTATGTGGATCAAGAGTTGGATATCAACAGGCTCTCTGATTACGA
TGTTGATCATATCGTGCCACAGTCATTCTTGAAGGATGATTCTATCGATAACAAGGTGCTCACCAGGTCT
GATAAGAACAGGGGTAAGAGTGATAACGTGCCAAGTGAAGAGGTTGTGAAGAAAATGAAGAACTATTGGA
GGCAGCTCCTCAACGCTAAGCTCATCACTCAGAGAAAGTTCGATAACTTGACTAAGGCTGAGAGGGGAGG
ACTCTCTGAATTGGATAAGGCAGGATTCATCAAGAGGCAGCTTGTGGAAACCAGGCAGATCACTAAGCAC
GTTGCACAGATCCTCGATTCTAGGATGAACACCAAGTACGATGAGAACGATAAGTTGATCAGGGAAGTGA
AGGTTATCACCCTCAAGTCAAAGCTCGTGTCTGATTTCAGAAAGGATTTCCAATTCTACAAGGTGAGGGA
AATCAACAACTACCACCACGCTCACGATGCTTACCTTAACGCTGTTGTTGGAACCGCTCTCATCAAGAAG
TATCCTAAGCTCGAGTCAGAGTTCGTGTACGGTGATTACAAGGTGTACGATGTGAGGAAGATGATCGCTA
AGTCTGAGCAAGAGATCGGAAAGGCTACCGCTAAGTATTTCTTCTACTCTAACATCATGAATTTCTTCAA
GACCGAGATTACCCTCGCTAACGGTGAGATCAGAAAGAGGCCACTCATCGAGACAAACGGTGAAACAGGT
GAGATCGTGTGGGATAAGGGAAGGGATTTCGCTACCGTTAGAAAGGTGCTCTCTATGCCACAGGTGAACA
TCGTTAAGAAAACCGAGGTGCAGACCGGTGGATTCTCTAAAGAGTCTATCCTCCCTAAGAGGAACTCTGA
TAAGCTCATTGCTAGGAAGAAGGATTGGGACCCTAAGAAATACGGTGGTTTCGATTCTCCTACCGTGGCT
TACTCTGTTCTCGTTGTGGCTAAGGTTGAGAAGGGAAAGAGTAAGAAGCTCAAGTCTGTTAAGGAACTTC
TCGGAATCACTATCATGGAAAGGTCATCTTTCGAGAAGAACCCAATCGATTTCCTCGAGGCTAAGGGATA
CAAAGAGGTTAAGAAGGATCTCATCATCAAGCTCCCAAAGTACTCACTCTTCGAACTCGAGAACGGTAGA
AAGAGGATGCTCGCTTCTGCTGGTGAGCTTCAAAAGGGAAACGAGCTTGCTCTCCCATCTAAGTACGTTA
ACTTTCTTTACCTCGCTTCTCACTACGAGAAGTTGAAGGGATCTCCAGAAGATAACGAGCAGAAGCAACT
TTTCGTTGAGCAGCACAAGCACTACTTGGATGAGATCATCGAGCAGATCTCTGAGTTCTCTAAAAGGGTG
ATCCTCGCTGATGCAAACCTCGATAAGGTGTTGTCTGCTTACAACAAGCACAGAGATAAGCCTATCAGGG
AACAGGCAGAGAACATCATCCATCTCTTCACCCTTACCAACCTCGGTGCTCCTGCTGCTTTCAAGTACTT
CGATACAACCATCGATAGGAAGAGATACACCTCTACCAAAGAAGTGCTCGATGCTACCCTCATCCATCAG
TCTATCACTGGACTCTACGAGACTAGGATCGATCTCTCACAGCTCGGTGGTGATTCAAGGGCTGATCCTA
AGAAGAAGAGGAAGGTTTGA
Features (pLannotate 1.2.2; 7 found; start..end, strand, type, name):
    126..230     +  promoter       AmpR promoter: bla
    221..301     -  CDS            int (fragment): INT2_ECOLX - Protein inferred from homology: Swiss-Prot protein existence level 3. Putative integrase believed to be involved in the insertion of antibiotic resistance genes into plasmids and transposons. From Escherichia coli.
    389..445     +  CDS            GmR (fragment): gentamycin acetyltransferase; aacC1; confers resistance to gentamycin
    452..1240    +  CDS            aadA: S3AD_ECOLX - Experimental evidence at protein level: Swiss-Prot protein existence level 1. Mediates bacterial resistance to the antibiotics streptomycin and spectinomycin. From Escherichia coli.
   1414..2002    +  rep_origin     ori: high-copy-number ColE1/pMB1/pBR322/pUC origin of replication
   2185..2234    +  CDS            lacI (fragment): lac repressor; lacI; The lac repressor binds to the lac operator to inhibit transcription in E. coli. This inhibition can be relieved by adding lactose or isopropyl-β-D-thiogalactopyranoside (IPTG).
   2251..6354    +  CDS            cas9: CAS9_STRP1 - Also known as csn1 From Streptococcus pyogenes serotype M1.
