[The description below was written by a language model from this plasmid's Addgene catalogue record and pLannotate feature annotations shown in this document.]
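Description:
pICSL90016 is a Golden Gate (MoClo-style) Level 0 module carrying a Cas9 coding sequence, designated Cas9_2, in the small pICH41308 acceptor backbone. It is a bacterial cloning plasmid of about 6.4 kb rather than a finished expression vector. It replicates in E. coli from a high-copy ColE1/pUC-type origin and is selected with spectinomycin through the aadA aminoglycoside adenylyltransferase gene, which appears to be driven by the annotated bla (AmpR) promoter upstream. The short integrase, gentamicin acetyltransferase and lacI fragments in the feature table are non-functional remnants, the first two most likely carried over with the resistance cassette and the last from the backbone's construction.

The roughly 4.1 kb synthetic insert is annotated as Streptococcus pyogenes Cas9 and carries an SV40 nuclear localisation signal fused at its C terminus. It is flanked by BsaI sites that remain intact and release the fragment with AATG and GCTT four-base overhangs. In the standard plant Golden Gate syntax, these overhangs define a coding-sequence part, with the start codon embedded in the 5′ overhang. The module contains no plant promoter or terminator of its own. These are supplied by other Level 0 parts when the CDS is assembled in a one-pot BsaI reaction into a Level 1 transcription unit, which can then be combined with guide RNA and selection cassettes in a binary T-DNA vector.

The record links the plasmid to work optimising T-DNA architecture for Cas9-mediated mutagenesis in Arabidopsis, in which it served as one of the interchangeable components tested. It does not state how Cas9_2 differs from other Cas9 alleles, for example in codon usage or introns.
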