Addgene plasmid #117514: pICSL90016
Purpose: Cas9_2 Golden Gate Level 0
Depositing lab: Jonathan D Jones. Depositing organization: Sainsbury Laboratory, Norwich. Publication: Optimization of T-DNA architecture for Cas9-mediated mutagenesis in Arabidopsis. Castel B, Tomlinson L, Locci F, Yang Y, Jones JDG. PLoS One. 2019 Jan 9;14(1):e0204778. doi: 10.1371/journal.pone.0204778. eCollection 2019. PubMed 30625150.
Backbone
  Vector backbone: pICH41308
  Backbone size w/o insert (bp): 2247
  Total vector size (bp): 6388
  Vector type: Plant Expression, CRISPR
Growth in bacteria
  Bacterial resistance: Spectinomycin, 50 μg/mL
  Growth temperature: 37°C
  Growth strain: DH5alpha
  Copy number: Unknown
Gene/Insert
  Gene/Insert name: BsaI:AATG:Cas9_2:GCTT:BsaI
  Species: Synthetic
  Insert size (bp): 4141
  Tag / fusion protein: NLS_SV40 (C terminal on insert)
  Cloning method: Restriction Enzyme; 5′ cloning site BsaI (not destroyed); 3′ cloning site BsaI (not destroyed)
  Sequencing primers: 5′ CGTTATCCCCTGATTCTGTGGATAAC; 3′ GTCTCATGAGCGGATACATATTTGAATG
Terms and licenses: Academic/Nonprofit Terms; Industry Terms: Not Available to Industry
Depositor comments: Cloned by Oleg Raitskin . Please visit https://www.biorxiv.org/content/early/2018/09/17/419952 for bioRxiv preprint.
How to cite: pICSL90016 was a gift from Jonathan D Jones (Addgene plasmid # 117514 ; http://n2t.net/addgene:117514 ; RRID:Addgene_117514)
